Addgene plasmid #162138: pBEL2133
Purpose: Expression and Complementation plasmid for MlaE IF1 1-39 aa deletion
Depositing lab: Gira Bhabha & Damian Ekiert. Depositing organization: NYU Grossman School of Medicine. Publication: Structure of bacterial phospholipid transporter MlaFEDB with substrate bound. Coudray N, Isom GL, MacRae MR, Saiduddin MN, Bhabha G, Ekiert DC. Elife. 2020 Nov 25;9. pii: 62518. doi: 10.7554/eLife.62518. PubMed 33236984.
Backbone
  Vector backbone: pBAD-His
  Vector type: Bacterial Expression
Growth in bacteria
  Bacterial resistance: Ampicillin, 100 μg/mL
  Growth temperature: 37°C
  Growth strain: DH5alpha
  Copy number: High Copy
Gene/Insert
  Gene/Insert name: MlaFEDCB
  Species: E. coli
  Mutation: MlaF-MlaE(delta1-39)-(6xHis-MlaD)-MlaC-MlaB
  Cloning method: Gibson Cloning
Terms and licenses: Academic/Nonprofit Terms; Industry Terms: Not Available to Industry
Depositor comments: Please visit https://www.biorxiv.org/content/10.1101/2020.06.02.129247v2 for bioRxiv preprint.
How to cite: pBEL2133 was a gift from Gira Bhabha & Damian Ekiert (Addgene plasmid # 162138 ; http://n2t.net/addgene:162138 ; RRID:Addgene_162138)
