[The description below was written by a language model from this plasmid's Addgene catalogue record and pLannotate feature annotations shown in this document.]
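Description:
pBEL2133 is a bacterial expression plasmid built on the pBAD-His backbone that carries the E. coli mla operon (MlaFEDCB) with an engineered truncation of MlaE. It is propagated in E. coli through a high-copy ColE1/pMB1-type origin and selected with ampicillin via the β-lactamase gene. An M13 phage origin is also present, along with short non-functional remnants of pBR322 sequences (bom, rop, the tetracycline resistance gene and its promoter).

The five genes are arranged in their operon order, mlaF, mlaE, mlaD, mlaC and mlaB, downstream of the araBAD promoter. The divergently transcribed araC regulator is encoded on the same plasmid, so expression is arabinose-inducible. Transcription ends at the rrnB T1 and T2 terminators, which follow a 5S rRNA segment. According to the record, MlaE lacks residues 1–39, a region the depositors call IF1, and the feature table accordingly annotates mlaE only as a fragment. MlaD carries an N-terminal 6xHis tag for affinity purification of the assembled complex. The tag itself is not annotated separately, though there is a gap between the mlaE and mlaD coding regions where it would sit.

MlaFEDB is an inner-membrane ABC transporter that helps maintain outer-membrane lipid asymmetry through phospholipid trafficking. MlaF supplies energy coupling, MlaE is the probable translocating subunit, MlaD binds phospholipid, MlaB supports assembly and activity, and MlaC is thought to shuttle lipid across the periplasm. The stated purpose is expression and complementation, so the plasmid serves to test whether the MlaE N-terminal deletion affects transporter function in cells and to produce the mutant complex for study.
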