Features (pLannotate 1.2.2; 18 found; start..end, strand, type, name):
     10..294     +  promoter       araBAD promoter: araBAD; promoter of the L-arabinose operon of E. coli; the araC regulatory gene is transcribed in the opposite direction (Guzman et al., 1995)
    328..1134    +  CDS            mlaF: MLAF_ECOLI - Also known as yrbF. Experimental evidence at protein level: Swiss-Prot protein existence level 1. Part of the ABC transporter complex MlaFEDB, which is involved in a phospholipid transport pathway that maintains lipid asymmetry in the outer membrane by retrograde trafficking of phospholipids from the outer membrane to the inner membrane. Responsible for energy coupling to the transport system. From Escherichia coli (strain K12).
   1148..1810    +  CDS            mlaE (fragment): MLAE_ECOLI - Also known as yrbE. Experimental evidence at protein level: Swiss-Prot protein existence level 1. Part of the ABC transporter complex MlaFEDB, which is involved in a phospholipid transport pathway that maintains lipid asymmetry in the outer membrane by retrograde trafficking of phospholipids from the outer membrane to the inner membrane. Probably responsible for the translocation of the substrate across the membrane. From Escherichia coli (strain K12).
   1872..2420    +  CDS            mlaD: MLAD_ECOLI - Also known as yrbD. Experimental evidence at protein level: Swiss-Prot protein existence level 1. Part of the ABC transporter complex MlaFEDB, which is involved in a phospholipid transport pathway that maintains lipid asymmetry in the outer membrane by retrograde trafficking of phospholipids from the outer membrane to the inner membrane (PubMed:19383799, PubMed:27529189). MlaD functions in substrate binding with strong affinity for phospholipids and modulates ATP hydrolytic activity of the complex (PubMed:27529189). From Escherichia coli (strain K12).
   2442..3074    +  CDS            mlaC (sequence withheld): MLAC_ECOLI - Also known as yrbC. Experimental evidence at protein level: Swiss-Prot protein existence level 1. Involved in a phospholipid transport pathway that maintains lipid asymmetry in the outer membrane by retrograde trafficking of phospholipids from the outer membrane to the inner membrane. May transfer phospholipid across the periplasmic space and deliver it to the MlaFEDB complex at the inner membrane. From Escherichia coli (strain K12).
   3077..3367    +  CDS            mlaB: MLAB_ECOLI - Also known as yrbB. Experimental evidence at protein level: Swiss-Prot protein existence level 1. Part of the ABC transporter complex MlaFEDB, which is involved in a phospholipid transport pathway that maintains lipid asymmetry in the outer membrane by retrograde trafficking of phospholipids from the outer membrane to the inner membrane (PubMed:19383799, PubMed:27529189). MlaB plays critical roles in both the assembly and activity of the complex. May act by modulating MlaF structure and stability (PubMed:27529189). From Escherichia coli (strain K12).
   3533..3648    +  ncRNA          5S rRNA: Accession: RF00001 - 5S ribosomal RNA
   3652..3738    +  terminator     rrnB T1 terminator: Escherichia coli rrnB; transcription terminator T1 from the E. coli rrnB gene
   3830..3857    +  terminator     rrnB T2 terminator: transcription terminator T2 from the E. coli rrnB gene
   3876..3967    +  promoter       AmpR promoter: bla
   3968..4828    +  CDS            AmpR: β-lactamase; bla; confers resistance to ampicillin, carbenicillin, and related antibiotics
   4870..5250    +  rep_origin     M13 ori (sequence partly withheld): M13 bacteriophage origin of replication; arrow indicates direction of (+) strand synthesis
   5436..6023    +  rep_origin     ori: high-copy-number ColE1/pMB1/pBR322/pUC origin of replication
   6209..6260    -  misc_feature   bom (fragment): basis of mobility region from pBR322
   6376..6415    -  CDS            rop (fragment): Rop protein, which maintains plasmids at low copy number; rop
   6416..6601    -  CDS            TcR (fragment): tetracycline efflux protein; tet; confers resistance to tetracycline
   6611..6629    +  promoter       tet promoter (fragment): E. coli promoter for tetracycline efflux protein gene
   6719..7597    -  CDS            araC: L-arabinose regulatory protein; araC
>Addgene plasmid #162138 | pBEL2133 | addgene full sequence | sequence record 320155 | Addgene NGS Result
CATTCAGAGAAGAAACCAATTGTCCATATTGCATCAGACATTGCCGTCACTGCGTCTTTTACTGGCTCTT
CTCGCTAACCAAACCGGTAACCCCGCTTATTAAAAGCATTCTGTAACAAAGCGGGACCAAAGCCATGACA
AAAACGCGTAACAAAAGTGTCTATAATCACGGCAGAAAAGTCCACATTGATTATTTGCACGGCGTCACAC
TTTGCTATGCCATAGCATTTTTATCCATAAGATTAGCGGATCCTACCTGACGCTTTTTATCGCAACTCTC
TACTGTTTCTCCATACCCGTTTTTTTGGGCTAGCCGAAGGGTGAATTATGGAGCAGTCTGTGGCGAATTT
AGTCGATATGCGCGATGTCAGTTTTACGCGTGGCAATCGCTGCATCTTCGATAATATTTCCCTGACCGTG
CCGCGAGGGAAGATCACGGCGATCATGGGGCCATCGGGCATCGGTAAAACGACGCTACTCCGTCTGATTG
GCGGGCAAATCGCACCAGATCATGGTGAGATCCTTTTCGATGGTGAGAATATTCCGGCGATGTCTCGTTC
GCGCCTGTATACAGTGCGCAAACGGATGAGCATGTTATTTCAGTCCGGGGCGTTGTTCACTGATATGAAC
GTATTTGACAACGTCGCCTATCCACTGCGCGAACATACCCAACTTCCCGCGCCATTGTTGCATAGTACGG
TGATGATGAAGCTGGAGGCCGTGGGGCTGCGTGGAGCGGCTAAACTAATGCCTTCTGAACTTTCCGGTGG
GATGGCGCGGCGTGCAGCGCTGGCGCGTGCGATTGCGCTGGAGCCGGATCTCATCATGTTTGATGAACCT
TTTGTTGGGCAAGATCCCATCACCATGGGCGTACTGGTGAAGCTGATTTCTGAGCTGAACAGCGCGCTGG
GCGTGACTTGTGTGGTGGTTTCTCACGATGTGCCGGAAGTGTTAAGTATTGCGGATCACGCCTGGATCCT
GGCGGACAAAAAAATTGTCGCTCATGGCAGTGCCCAGGCGTTGCAGGCGAATCCTGATCCGCGCGTACGT
CAGTTTCTGGACGGGATAGCTGACGGGCCTGTTCCGTTCCGCTATCCTGCCGGCGATTATCACGCTGATC
TTTTACCAGGGAGTTAAGCCACTCATGCATGCGCCGCTGCTGGTGCGCCAGCTCTATAATGTCGGCGTCC
TGTCGATGCTGATTATTGTGGTTTCTGGCGTGTTCATCGGAATGGTGTTGGGGCTGCAAGGTTATCTGGT
TCTGACCACTTATAGTGCGGAAACCAGTCTGGGTATGCTGGTGGCGTTATCGCTACTGCGTGAACTGGGG
CCGGTGGTTGCCGCGTTGTTGTTTGCCGGGCGTGCTGGTTCGGCGCTAACCGCAGAAATCGGCCTGATGC
GCGCTACAGAGCAACTCTCCAGTATGGAGATGATGGCGGTGGATCCGCTGCGTCGGGTTATTTCTCCCCG
TTTCTGGGCTGGGGTTATTTCATTACCACTGTTGACGGTTATTTTCGTCGCCGTGGGGATCTGGGGCGGA
TCTCTGGTCGGCGTCAGTTGGAAAGGCATTGATAGCGGGTTCTTCTGGTCGGCAATGCAAAATGCCGTCG
ACTGGCGTATGGATCTGGTCAACTGTCTGATTAAGAGCGTGGTGTTCGCCATCACGGTGACGTGGATTTC
GTTGTTTAACGGCTACGACGCCATCCCGACGTCTGCCGGGATTAGCCGGGCAACCACTCGCACCGTTGTC
CACTCGTCTCTGGCTGTTCTGGGGCTGGATTTTGTGCTGACCGCATTGATGTTTGGGAATTGAGTTCATG
CATCACCACCATCACCATCAGCATCAACACGAAAATCTGTATTTTCAGGGGATGCAAACGAAAAAAAATG
AAATTTGGGTGGGTATCTTTTTATTAGCAGCACTGCTGGCGGCGCTGTTTGTTTGCCTGAAGGCGGCGAA
CGTGACGTCCATACGTACTGAACCGACCTACACGCTTTATGCGACGTTCGATAACATTGGCGGCCTGAAA
GCGCGCTCTCCGGTCAGTATTGGTGGCGTTGTTGTGGGTCGGGTGGCGGATATTACGCTGGACCCGAAAA
CCTATCTGCCGCGCGTAACGCTGGAAATTGAACAACGTTATAACCACATTCCAGATACCAGTTCGCTGAG
CATTCGTACTTCCGGCCTGCTGGGGGAACAATATCTGGCATTAAACGTCGGTTTTGAAGACCCGGAACTG
GGGACTGCTATCCTGAAGGATGGCGATACAATTCAGGACACTAAGTCTGCGATGGTGCTGGAAGATCTCA
TTGGTCAGTTCCTTTACGGTAGTAAAGGCGATGACAATAAGAATAGTGGCGATGCGCCAGCTGCTGCGCC
AGGTAATAATGAAACCACTGAACCTGTGGGTACAACGAAATAATTTCAGGAGAACCGACGC
[633 nt withheld, positions 2442-3074]
TAATGAGCGAGTCACTGAGCTGGATGCAGACGGGTGACACGCTGGCGTTATCCGGAGAGCTGGATCAGGA
CGTTTTGCTACCGCTTTGGGAAATGCGTGAGGAAGCGGTGAAGGGGATTACCTGCATCGATCTTAGCCGT
GTCTCCCGCGTGGATACGGGGGGACTGGCACTGCTGCTCCATCTTATCGATCTGGCGAAAAAGCAGGGCA
ACAATGTGACGCTTCAGGGGGTAAACGACAAAGTGTATACCCTGGCGAAATTGTATAATTTGCCTGCTGA
TGTTCTGCCTCGTTAAGGTACCAAATTCCAGAAAAGAGACGCTGAAAAGCGTCTTTTTTCGTTTTGGTCC
TGGTCTGAGGAATGGTTGTAAGCTTGGCTGTTTTGGCGGATGAGAGAAGATTTTCAGCCTGATACAGATT
AAATCAGAACGCAGAAGCGGTCTGATAAAACAGAATTTGCCTGGCGGCAGTAGCGCGGTGGTCCCACCTG
ACCCCATGCCGAACTCAGAAGTGAAACGCCGTAGCGCCGATGGTAGTGTGGGGTCTCCCCATGCGAGAGT
AGGGAACTGCCAGGCATCAAATAAAACGAAAGGCTCAGTCGAAAGACTGGGCCTTTCGTTTTATCTGTTG
TTTGTCGGTGAACGCTCTCCTGAGTAGGACAAATCCGCCGGGAGCGGATTTGAACGTTGCGAAGCAACGG
CCCGGAGGGTGGCGGGCAGGACGCCCGCCATAAACTGCCAGGCATCAAATTAAGCAGAAGGCCATCCTGA
CGGATGGCCTTTTTGCGTTTCTACAAACTCTTTTGTTTATTTTTCTAAATACATTCAAATATGTATCCGC
TCATGAGACAATAACCCTGATAAATGCTTCAATAATATTGAAAAAGGAAGAGTATGAGTATTCAACATTT
CCGTGTCGCCCTTATTCCCTTTTTTGCGGCATTTTGCCTTCCTGTTTTTGCTCACCCAGAAACGCTGGTG
AAAGTAAAAGATGCTGAAGATCAGTTGGGTGCACGAGTGGGTTACATCGAACTGGATCTCAACAGCGGTA
AGATCCTTGAGAGTTTTCGCCCCGAAGAACGTTTTCCAATGATGAGCACTTTTAAAGTTCTGCTATGTGG
CGCGGTATTATCCCGTGTTGACGCCGGGCAAGAGCAACTCGGTCGCCGCATACACTATTCTCAGAATGAC
TTGGTTGAGTACTCACCAGTCACAGAAAAGCATCTTACGGATGGCATGACAGTAAGAGAATTATGCAGTG
CTGCCATAACCATGAGTGATAACACTGCGGCCAACTTACTTCTGACAACGATCGGAGGACCGAAGGAGCT
AACCGCTTTTTTGCACAACATGGGGGATCATGTAACTCGCCTTGATCGTTGGGAACCGGAGCTGAATGAA
GCCATACCAAACGACGAGCGTGACACCACGATGCCTGCAGCAATGGCAACAACGTTGCGCAAACTATTAA
CTGGCGAACTACTTACTCTAGCTTCCCGGCAACAATTAATAGACTGGATGGAGGCGGATAAAGTTGCAGG
ACCACTTCTGCGCTCGGCCCTTCCGGCTGGCTGGTTTATTGCTGATAAATCTGGAGCCGGTGAGCGTGGG
TCTCGCGGTATCATTGCAGCACTGGGGCCAGATGGTAAGCCCTCCCGTATCGTAGTTATCTACACGACGG
GGAGTCAGGCAACTATGGATGAACGAAATAGACAGATCGCTGAGATAGGTGCCTCACTGATTAAGCATTG
GTAACTGTCAGACCAAGTTTACTCATATATACTTTAGATTGATT
[125 nt withheld, positions 4869-4993]
C
[141 nt withheld, positions 4995-5135]
CCTTTGACGTTGGAGTCCACGTTCTTT
[37 nt withheld, positions 5163-5199]
ACCCTATCTCGGGCTATTCTTTTGATTTATAAGGGATTTTGCCGATTTCGGCCTATTGGTTAAAAAATGA
GCTGATTTAACAAAAATTTAACGCGAATTTTAACAAAATATTAACGTTTACAATTTAAAAGGATCTAGGT
GAAGATCCTTTTTGATAATCTCATGACCAAAATCCCTTAACGTGAGTTTTCGTTCCACTGAGCGTCAGAC
CCCGTAGAAAAGATCAAAGGATCTTCTTGAGATCCTTTTTTTCTGCGCGTAATCTGCTGCTTGCAAACAA
AAAAACCACCGCTACCAGCGGTGGTTTGTTTGCCGGATCAAGAGCTACCAACTCTTTTTCCGAAGGTAAC
TGGCTCAGCAGAGCGCAGATACCAAATACTGTCCTTCTAGTGTAGCCGTAGTTAGGCCACCACTTCAAGA
ACTCTGTAGCACCGCCTACATACCTCGCTCTGCTAATCCTGTTACCAGTGGCTGCTGCCAGTGGCGATAA
GTCGTGTCTTACCGGGTTGGACTCAAGACGATAGTTACCGGATAAGGCGCAGCGGTCGGGCTGAACGGGG
GGTTCGTGCACACAGCCCAGCTTGGAGCGAACGACCTACACCGAACTGAGATACCTACAGCGTGAGCTAT
GAGAAAGCGCCACGCTTCCCGAAGGGAGAAAGGCGGACAGGTATCCGGTAAGCGGCAGGGTCGGAACAGG
AGAGCGCACGAGGGAGCTTCCAGGGGGAAACGCCTGGTATCTTTATAGTCCTGTCGGGTTTCGCCACCTC
TGACTTGAGCGTCGATTTTTGTGATGCTCGTCAGGGGGGCGGAGCCTATGGAAAAACGCCAGCAACGCGG
CCTTTTTACGGTTCCTGGCCTTTTGCTGGCCTTTTGCTCACATGTTCTTTCCTGCGTTATCCCCTGATTC
TGTGGATAACCGTATTACCGCCTTTGAGTGAGCTGATACCGCTCGCCGCAGCCGAACGACCGAGCGCAGC
GAGTCAGTGAGCGAGGAAGCGGAAGAGCGCCTGATGCGGTATTTTCTCCTTACGCATCTGTGCGGTATTT
CACACCGCATAGGGTCATGGCTGCGCCCCGACACCCGCCAACACCCGCTGACGCGCCCTGACGGGCTTGT
CTGCTCCCGGCATCCGCTTACAGACAAGCTGTGACCGTCTCCGGGAGCTGCATGTGTCAGAGGTTTTCAC
CGTCATCACCGAAACGCGCGAGGCAGAAGGAGATGGCGCCCAACAGTCCCCCGGCCACGGGGCCTGCCAC
CATACCCACGCCGAAACAAGCGCTCATGAGCCCGAAGTGGCGAGCCCGATCTTCCCCATCGGTGATGTCG
GCGATATAGGCGCCAGCAACCGCACCTGTGGCGCCGGTGATGCCGGCCACGATGCGTCCGGCGTAGAGGA
TCTGCTCATGTTTGACAGCTTATCATCGATGCATAATGTGCCTGTCAAATGGACGAAGCAGGGATTCTGC
AAACCCTATGCTACTCCGTCAAGCCGTCAATTGTCTGATTCGTTACCAATTATGACAACTTGACGGCTAC
ATCATTCACTTTTTCTTCACAACCGGCACGGAACTCGCTCGGGCTGGCCCCGGTGCATTTTTTAAATACC
CGCGAGAAATAGAGTTGATCGTCAAAACCAACATTGCGACCGACGGTGGCGATAGGCATCCGGGTGGTGC
TCAAAAGCAGCTTCGCCTGGCTGATACGTTGGTCCTCGCGCCAGCTTAAGACGCTAATCCCTAACTGCTG
GCGGAAAAGATGTGACAGACGCGACGGCGACAAGCAAACATGCTGTGCGACGCTGGCGATATCAAAATTG
CTGTCTGCCAGGTGATCGCTGATGTACTGACAAGCCTCGCGTACCCGATTATCCATCGGTGGATGGAGCG
ACTCGTTAATCGCTTCCATGCGCCGCAGTAACAATTGCTCAAGCAGATTTATCGCCAGCAGCTCCGAATA
GCGCCCTTCCCCTTGCCCGGCGTTAATGATTTGCCCAAACAGGTCGCTGAAATGCGGCTGGTGCGCTTCA
TCCGGGCGAAAGAACCCCGTATTGGCAAATATTGACGGCCAGTTAAGCCATTCATGCCAGTAGGCGCGCG
GACGAAAGTAAACCCACTGGTGATACCATTCGCGAGCCTCCGGATGACGACCGTAGTGATGAATCTCTCC
TGGCGGGAACAGCAAAATATCACCCGGTCGGCAAACAAATTCTCGTCCCTGATTTTTCACCACCCCCTGA
CCGCGAATGGTGAGATTGAGAATATAACCTTTCATTCCCAGCGGTCGGTCGATAAAAAAATCGAGATAAC
CGTTGGCCTCAATCGGCGTTAAACCCGCCACCAGATGGGCATTAAACGAGTATCCCGGCAGCAGGGGATC
ATTTTGCGCTTCAGCCATACTTTTCATACTCCCGC
